Addgene plasmid #32486: pcDNA-FLAG-GPD1L
Depositing lab: Pere Puigserver. Depositing organization: Dana-Farber Cancer Institute. Publication: A hypoxia-induced positive feedback loop promotes hypoxia-inducible factor 1alpha stability through miR-210 suppression of glycerol-3-phosphate dehydrogenase 1-like. Kelly TJ, Souza AL, Clish CB, Puigserver P. Mol Cell Biol. 2011 Jul;31(13):2696-706. Epub 2011 May 9. 10.1128/MCB.01242-10 PubMed 21555452.
Backbone
  Vector backbone: pcDNA
  Backbone manufacturer: Invitrogen
  Backbone size w/o insert (bp): 5400
  Vector type: Mammalian Expression
Growth in bacteria
  Bacterial resistance: Ampicillin, 100 μg/mL
  Growth temperature: 37°C
  Growth strain: DH5alpha
  Copy number: High Copy
Gene/Insert
  Gene/Insert name: GPD1L
  Species: M. musculus (mouse)
  Entrez Gene: Gpd1l (a.k.a. 2210409H23Rik, D9Ertd660e)
  Promoter: CMV
  Tag / fusion protein: FLAG (N terminal on backbone)
  Cloning method: Restriction Enzyme; 5′ cloning site None (unknown if destroyed); 3′ cloning site None (unknown if destroyed)
  Sequencing primers: 5′ CMV-Fwd; 3′ BGH-Rev
Terms and licenses: Academic/Nonprofit Terms; Industry Terms: Not Available to Industry
How to cite: pcDNA-FLAG-GPD1L was a gift from Pere Puigserver (Addgene plasmid # 32486 ; http://n2t.net/addgene:32486 ; RRID:Addgene_32486)
