[The description below was written by a language model from this plasmid's Addgene catalogue record.]
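Description:
pcDNA-FLAG-GPD1L is a mammalian expression plasmid built on an Invitrogen pcDNA backbone of about 5.4 kb (without insert). It carries the mouse Gpd1l coding sequence, which encodes glycerol-3-phosphate dehydrogenase 1-like. The plasmid is maintained in E. coli as a high-copy construct under ampicillin selection. The record does not specify which pcDNA variant was used, and no feature table is provided. As a result, the replication origin, any mammalian selection marker and the exact polyadenylation signal are not documented. The use of a BGH reverse sequencing primer does suggest that the bovine growth hormone terminator region typical of pcDNA vectors lies downstream of the insert.

Expression is driven by the CMV immediate-early promoter, a strong constitutive promoter suited to transient transfection of mammalian cells. A FLAG epitope encoded by the backbone is fused to the N terminus of GPD1L, so the protein can be detected or immunoprecipitated with anti-FLAG antibodies without needing a GPD1L-specific antibody. The insert was introduced by restriction enzyme cloning, but the sites used are not recorded, nor is the insert size.

The associated publication concerns a hypoxia-induced positive feedback loop in which miR-210 suppresses GPD1L and thereby promotes the stability of hypoxia-inducible factor 1alpha. In that context, the construct is suited to overexpressing tagged GPD1L in cultured mammalian cells to test its effects on HIF-1alpha regulation and related hypoxia signalling.
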