>Addgene plasmid #32486 | pcDNA-FLAG-GPD1L | addgene partial sequence | sequence record 38318 | CMV-F 5'-CGCAAATGGGCGGTAGGCGTG-3'
AGCGACTCTCGGCTACTAGAGAACCCACTGCTTACTGGCTTATCGAAATTAATACGACTCACTTATAGGG
AGACCCAAGCTTACCATGGACTACAAGGACGACGATGACAAGGGATCCGCAGCGGCGCCTCTGAAAGTGT
GCATCGTGGGCTCGGGGAACTGGGGATCAGCTGTTGCAAAAATCATCGGCAGCAACGTGAAGACCCTGCA
GAAATTCTCCTCCACCGTCAAGATGTGGGTCTTCGAGGAGACCGTGAACGGGAGGAAGCTGACAGACATA
ATCAACAATGACCACGAAAACGTGAAATATCTCCCAGGACACAAGCTGCCAGAGAATGTGGTCGCTGTCC
CAAACCTCAGCGAAGCCGTGCAGGACGCGGACCTGCTGGTGTTCGTCATCCCTCACCAGTTCATCCACAA
GATCTGCGATGAGATCACGGGCAGGGTGCCCGAGAAGGCCCTGGGGATCACCCTCATCAAGGGCATAGAT
GAGGGCCCCGACGGGCTGAAGCTAATCTCCGACATCATCCGAGAGAAGATGGGGATCGACATCAGTGTGC
TGATGGGGGCCAACATCGCCAGTGAGGTCGCTGCGGAGAAGTTCTGCGAGACCACCATTGGCAGCAAAGT
GATGCAGAACGGCCTTCTCTTCAAAGAGCTGCTGCAGACGCCCAACTTCAGAATCACTGTGGTAGACGAT
GCAGACACCGTGGAGCTTTGCGGTGCTCTTAAGAACATTGTTGCTGTGGGAGCTGGCTTCTGCGACGGCC
TCCGCTGTGGGGACAACACCAAGGCGGCCGTCATACGCCTGGGCCTCATGGAAATGATCGCTTTCGCCAA
GATCTTCTGTAAGGGCCAGGTGTCCACGGCCACCTTCTTGGAGAGCTGCGGGGGTGGCTG
